Addgene plasmid #120082: pAM4937 (pCV0049)
Purpose: Cyanobacteria cloning vector. Chromosomal integration into Synechococcus elongatus neutral site 2 (NS2).
Depositing lab: Susan Golden. Depositing organization: University of California, San Diego (UCSD). Publication: Broad-host-range vector system for synthetic biology and biotechnology in cyanobacteria. Taton A, Unglaub F, Wright NE, Zeng WY, Paz-Yepez J, Brahamsha B, Palenik B, Peterson TC, Haerizadeh F, Golden SS, Golden JW. Nucleic Acids Res. 2014 Jul 29. pii: gku673. 10.1093/nar/gku673 PubMed 25074377.
Backbone
  Vector backbone: S7942NS2_aph1_ccdB-SwaI
  Backbone size w/o insert (bp): 4372
  Modifications to backbone: Plasmid assembled from 3 CYANO-VECTOR modular devices: pCVD021 / CV-S7942NS2: The device comprises the chromosome integration site NSII for Synechococcus elongatus PCC7942. The device has an origin of replication for E. coli and a bom site for conjugal transfer, which are derived from pBR322. pCVD003 / CV-aph1: The device confers kanamycin or neomycin (Km/Nm) resistance. pCVD015 / CV-ccdB-SwaI: The device comprises the ccdB gene (toxic for commonly used E. coli cell line), which can be taken out with the SwaI endonuclease and swapped for the sequence(s) of interest using adaptors optimized for seamless assembly reaction.
  Vector type: Other
Growth in bacteria
  Bacterial resistance: Kanamycin, 50 μg/mL
  Growth temperature: 37°C
  Growth strain: ccdB Survival
  Copy number: Unknown
Gene/Insert
  Gene/Insert name: Plasmid assembled from 3 CYANO-VECTOR modular devices: CV-S7942NS2, CV-aph1, CV-ccdB-SwaI
  Species: Synechococcus elongatus PCC 7942
  Cloning method: Gibson Cloning
  Sequencing primers: 5′ Unknown
Terms and licenses: Academic/Nonprofit Terms; Industry Terms: Not Available to Industry
How to cite: pAM4937 (pCV0049) was a gift from Susan Golden (Addgene plasmid # 120082 ; http://n2t.net/addgene:120082 ; RRID:Addgene_120082)
