[The description below was written by a language model from this plasmid's Addgene catalogue record and pLannotate feature annotations shown in this document.]
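Description:
pAM4937 (pCV0049) is a 4,372 bp cyanobacterial cloning vector from the modular CYANO-VECTOR system, designed for chromosomal integration into neutral site 2 (NS2) of Synechococcus elongatus PCC 7942. It was built by Gibson assembly from three devices. The CV-S7942NS2 device supplies the NS2 homology sequences that direct recombination into the cyanobacterial chromosome. It also carries a pBR322-derived E. coli origin of replication and the bom (basis of mobility) site, which allows conjugal transfer from E. coli when mobilization functions are provided in trans. The CV-aph1 device carries an aph(3')-Ia aminoglycoside phosphotransferase gene conferring kanamycin/neomycin resistance, which serves for selection in E. coli and, per the device description, for selecting integrants. No origin for autonomous replication in cyanobacteria is recorded, consistent with use as an integrating vector.

The third device, CV-ccdB-SwaI, is a placeholder and counter-selection cassette. It contains the ccdB gyrase toxin gene, preceded by a partial ccdA fragment and followed by an rrnB T2 terminator. Because CcdB kills ordinary E. coli cloning strains, the empty vector is propagated in a ccdB-tolerant strain. The cassette is excised with SwaI and replaced with a sequence of interest through adaptors optimized for seamless assembly, so unmodified vector is eliminated on transformation of standard strains.

The automated annotation does not label the NS2 arms. Its short "PUDP" and "PDK intron" fragment hits are most likely spurious similarity matches rather than functional parts, with the PUDP hit possibly lying in NS2 sequence. The vector carries no promoter or cargo gene of its own; these are supplied by the user.
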