Features (pLannotate 1.2.2; 8 found; start..end, strand, type, name):
    504..1092    +  rep_origin     ori: high-copy-number ColE1/pMB1/pBR322/pUC origin of replication
   1278..1418    -  misc_feature   bom: basis of mobility region from pBR322
   1534..1671    +  CDS            PUDP (fragment): HDHD1_HUMAN - Also known as DXF68S1E, FAM16AX, GS1, HDHD1, HDHD1A. Experimental evidence at protein level: Swiss-Prot protein existence level 1. Dephosphorylates pseudouridine 5'-phosphate, a potential intermediate in rRNA degradation. Pseudouridine is then excreted intact in urine. From Homo sapiens (Human).
   2552..3367    -  CDS            KanR: aminoglycoside phosphotransferase; aph(3')-Ia; confers resistance to kanamycin in bacteria or G418 (Geneticin®) in eukaryotes
   3597..3683    +  intron         PDK intron (fragment): pdk; modified pyruvate orthophosphate dikinase intron from Flaveria trinervia 3.0
   3774..3932    +  CDS            ccdA (fragment): CCDA_ECO57 - Also known as H, letA. Experimental evidence at protein level: Swiss-Prot protein existence level 1. Antitoxin component of a type II toxin-antitoxin (TA) system which inhibits the post-segregational killing (PSK) of plasmid-free cells, also referred to as a plasmid addiction system. Binds to and blocks the activity of CcdB; will also remove bound CcdB protein from the CcdB-GyrA complex by forming a CcdA-CcdB complex, a process termed rejuvenation. Functions as a transcriptional corepressor for the ccdAB operon, repression also requires CcdB (By similarity). From Escherichia coli
   3937..4239    +  CDS            ccdB: CCDB_ECOLI - Also known as G, letB, letD. Experimental evidence at protein level: Swiss-Prot protein existence level 1. Toxic component of a type II toxin-antitoxin (TA) system, functioning in plasmid maintainence. Responsible for the post- segregational killing (PSK) of plasmid-free cells, also referred to as a plasmid addiction system. Half-life of over 2 hours. Cell killing by CcdB is accompanied by filamentation, defects in chromosome and plasmid segregation, defects in cell division, formation of anucleate cells, decreased DNA synthesis and plasmid loss. Interferes with the activity of DN
   4310..4337    +  terminator     rrnB T2 terminator: transcription terminator T2 from the E. coli rrnB gene
>Addgene plasmid #120082 | pAM4937 (pCV0049) | addgene full sequence | sequence record 234228 | Addgene NGS Result
TCTAGAGTTGCTACCAAGTAGTGACCCGCTTCGTGATGCAAAATCCGCTGACGATATTCGGGCGATCGCT
GCTGAATGCCATCGAGCAGTAACGTGGCACCCCGCCCCTGCCAAGTCACCGCATCCAGACTGAACAGCAC
CAAGAGGCTAAAACCCAATCCCGCCGGTAGCAGCGGAGAACTACCCAGCATTGGTCCCACCAAAGCTAAT
GCCGTCGTGGTAAAAATCGCGATCGCCGTCAGACTCAAGCCCAGTTCGCTCATGCTTCCTCATCTAGGTC
ACAGTCTTCGGCGATCGCATCGATCTGATGCTGCAGCAAGCGTTTTCCATACCGGCGATCGCGCCGTCGC
CCTTTCGCTGCCGTGGCCCGCTTACGAGCTCGTTTATCGACCACGATCGCATCCAAATCCGCGATCGCTT
CCCAGTCCGGCAATTCAGTCTGGGGCGTCCGTTTCATTAATCCTGATAGCGTCAGACCCCGTAGAAAAGA
TCAAAGGATCTTCTTGAGATCCTTTTTTTCTGCGCGTAATCTGCTGCTTGCAAACAAAAAAACCACCGCT
ACCAGCGGTGGTTTGTTTGCCGGATCAAGAGCTACCAACTCTTTTTCCGAAGGTAACTGGCTTCAGCAGA
GCGCAGATACCAAATACTGTCCTTCTAGTGTAGCCGTAGTTAGGCCACCACTTCAAGAACTCTGTAGCAC
CGCCTACATACCTCGCTCTGCTAATCCTGTTACCAGTGGCTGCTGCCAGTGGCGATAAGTCGTGTCTTAC
CGGGTTGGACTCAAGACGATAGTTACCGGATAAGGCGCAGCGGTCGGGCTGAACGGGGGGTTCGTGCACA
CAGCCCAGCTTGGAGCGAACGACCTACACCGAACTGAGATACCTACAGCGTGAGCTATGAGAAAGCGCCA
CGCTTCCCGAAGGGAGAAAGGCGGACAGGTATCCGGTAAGCGGCAGGGTCGGAACAGGAGAGCGCACGAG
GGAGCTTCCAGGGGGAAACGCCTGGTATCTTTATAGTCCTGTCGGGTTTCGCCACCTCTGACTTGAGCGT
CGATTTTTGTGATGCTCGTCAGGGGGGCGGAGCCTATGGAAAAACGCCAGCAACGCGGCCTTTTTACGGT
TCCTGGCCTTTTGCTGGCCTTTTGCTCACATGTTCTTTCCTGCGTTATCCCCTGATTCTGTGGATAACCG
TATTACCGCCTTTGAGTGAGCTGATACCGCTCGCCGCAGCCGAACGACCGAGCGCAGCGAGTCAGTGAGC
GAGGAAGCGGAAGAGCGCCTGATGCGGTATTTTCTCCTTACGCATCTGTGCGGTATTTCACACCGCATAT
GGTGCACTCTCAGTACAATCTGCTCTGATGCCGCATAGTTAAGCCAGTATACACTCCGCTATCGCTACGT
GACTGGGTCATGGCTGCGCCCCGACACCCGCCAACACCCGCTGACGCGCCCTGACGGGCTTGTCTGCTCC
CGCCATCCGCTTACAGACAAGCTCCGCGGGCCACGATTTGAGGGACGAATCTTCAGCGTGACTGAAGTAC
CTCGCGGCAAGCCATTTCCCGATGTCTTTTTGTTGGCCGCCGATCGCTTCGGGGTTAATCCTACGGCCTG
CGCTGTGATCGAAGACACCCCCTTGGGAGTAGCGGCAGGCGTGGCGGCAGGAATGCAAGTGTTTGGCTAC
GCGGGTTCCATGCCCGCTTGGCGTCTGCAAGAAGCCGGTGCCCATCTCATTTTTGACGATATGCGACTGC
TGCCCAGTCTGCTCCAATCGTCGCCAAAAGATAACTCCACAGCATTGCCCAATCCCTAACCCCTGCTCGC
GCCGCAACTACACACTAAACCGTTCCTGCGCGATCGCTCTTACTGTTGATGGCTCGTGCTTAAAAACAAT
GCAACCCTAACCGTTTCAGCTGGTGATTTTCGGACGATTTGGCTTACAGGGATAACTGAGAGTCAACAGC
CTCTGTCCGTCATTGCACACCCATCCATGCACTGGGGACTTGACTCATGCTGAATCACATTTCCCTTGTC
CATTGGGCGAGAGGGGAGGGGAATCTTCTGGACTCTTCACTAAGCGGCGATCGCAGGTTCTTCTACCCAA
GCAGTGGCGATCGCTTGATTGCAGTCTTCAATGCTGGCCTCTGCAGCCATCGCCGCCACCAAAGCATCGT
AGGCGGGACGTTGTTGCTCCAGTAAAGTCTTCGCCCGTAACAATCCCCAGCGACTGCGTAAATCCGCTTC
GGCAGGATTGCGATCGAGTTGCCGCCACAGTTGTTTCCACTGGGCGCGATCGTCAGCTCCCCCTTCCACG
TTGCCGTAGACCAGTTGCTCTGCCGCTGCACCGGCCATCAACACCTGACACCACTGTTCCAGCGATCGCT
GACTGAGTTGCCCCTGTGCGGCTTCGGCTTCTAGCGCAGCTGCTTGGAACTGCACACCCCCGCTAGCATC
GCGCGCGCGCGCGCGGATGCTAGCCAATGGCTTATTTTCCTGCTAATTGGTAATACCATGGTACCGCTCT
GCCAGTGTTACAACCAATTAACCAATTCTGATTAGAAAAACTCATCGAGCATCAAATGAAACTGCAATTT
ATTCATATCAGGATTATCAATACCATATTTTTGAAAAAGCCGTTTCTGTAATGAAGGAGAAAACTCACCG
AGGCAGTTCCATAGGATGGCAAGATCCTGGTATCGGTCTGCGATTCCGACTCGTCCAACATCAATACAAC
CTATTAATTTCCCCTCGTCAAAAATAAGGTTATCAAGTGAGAAATCACCATGAGTGACGACTGAATCCGG
TGAGAATGGCAAAAGCTTATGCATTTCTTTCCAGACTTGTTCAACAGGCCAGCCATTACGCTCGTCATCA
AAATCACTCGCATCAACCAAACCGTTATTCATTCGTGATTGCGCCTGAGCGAGACGAAATACGCGATCGC
TGTTAAAAGGACAATTACAAACAGGAATCGAATGCAACCGGCGCAGGAACACTGCCAGCGCATCAACAAT
ATTTTCACCTGAATCAGGATATTCTTCTAATACCTGGAATGCTGTTTTCCCGGGGATCGCAGTGGTGAGT
AACCATGCATCATCAGGAGTACGGATAAAATGCTTGATGGTCGGAAGAGGCATAAATTCCGTCAGCCAGT
TTAGTCTGACCATCTCATCTGTAACATCATTGGCAACGCTACCTTTGCCATGTTTCAGAAACAACTCTGG
CGCATCGGGCTTCCCATACAATCGATAGATTGTCGCACCTGATTGCCCGACATTATCGCGAGCCCATTTA
TACCCATATAAATCAGCATCCATGTTGGAATTTAATCGCGGCCTGGAGCAAGACGTTTCCCGTTGAATAT
GGCTCATAACACCCCTTGTATTACTGTTTATGTAAGCAGACAGTTTTATTGTTCATGATGATATATTTTT
ATCTTGTGCAATGTAACATCAGAGATTTTGAGACACAACGTGGACCGGTATCCCGCCGCCGCCGCCGGAT
ACCGGTTAATAGTACCTGTGAAGTGAAAAATGGCGCACATTGTGCGACATTTTTTTCTCGAGCAGGTAGT
CGGCCAATAACCCAGGGATTTAAATACGCGTGGATCCGGCTTACTAAAAGCCAGATAACAGTATGCGTAT
TTGCGCGCTGATTTTTGCGGTATAAGAATATATACTGATATGTATACCCGAAGTATGTCAAAAAGAGGTA
TGCTATGAAGCAGCGTATTACAGTGACAGTTGACAGCGACAGCTATCAGTTGCTCAAGGCATATATGATG
TCAATATCTCCGGTCTGGTAAGCACAACCATGCAGAATGAAGCCCGTCGTCTGCGTGCCGAACGCTGGAA
AGCGGAAAATCAGGAAGGGATGGCTGAGGTCGCCCGGTTTATTGAAATGAACGGCTCTTTTGCTGACGAG
AACAGGGGCTGGTGAAATGCAGTTTAAGGTTTACACCTATAAAAGAGAGAGCCGTTATCGTCTGTTTGTG
GATGTACAGAGTGATATTATTGACACGCCCGGGCGACGGATGGTGATCCCCCTGGCCAGTGCACGTCTGC
TGTCAGATAAAGTCTCCCGTGAACTTTACCCGGTGGTGCATATCGGGGATGAAAGCTGGCGCATGATGAC
CACCGATATGGCCAGTGTGCCGGTCTCCGTTATCGGGGAAGAAGTGGCTGATCTCAGCCACCGCGAAAAT
GACATCAAAAACGCCATTAACCTGATGTTCTGGGGAATATAAATGTCAGGCTCCCTTATACACAGCCAGT
CTGCAGGTCGACATTTAAATGAAGGAGCTCCCCGGCAGGAGAAGGCCATCCTGACGGATGGCCTTTTTGA
AGCTTTCTAGAATCGGGGGCCCCCGGGGGGAT
